>Addgene plasmid #136907 | pLenti-hU6-mU6-Cre2GO | addgene full sequence | sequence record 271369 | Addgene NGS Result
TTAATGTAGTCTTATGCAATACTCTTGTAGTCTTGCAACATGGTAACGATGAGTTAGCAACATGCCTTAC
AAGGAGAGAAAAAGCACCGTGCATGCCGATTGGTGGAAGTAAGGTGGTACGATCGTGCCTTATTAGGAAG
GCAACAGACGGGTCTGACATGGATTGGACGAACCACTGAATTGCCGCATTGCAGAGATATTGTATTTAAG
TGCCTAGCTCGATACATAAACGGGTCTCTCTGGTTAGACCAGATCTGAGCCTGGGAGCTCTCTGGCTAAC
TAGGGAACCCACTGCTTAAGCCTCAATAAAGCTTGCCTTGAGTGCTTCAAGTAGTGTGTGCCCGTCTGTT
GTGTGACTCTGGTAACTAGAGATCCCTCAGACCCTTTTAGTCAGTGTGGAAAATCTCTAGCAGTGGCGCC
CGAACAGGGACTTGAAAGCGAAAGGGAAACCAGAGGAGCTCTCTCGACGCAGGACTCGGCTTGCTGAAGC
GCGCACGGCAAGAGGCGAGGGGCGGCGACTGGTGAGTACGCCAAAAATTTTGACTAGCGGAGGCTAGAAG
GAGAGAGATGGGTGCGAGAGCGTCAGTATTAAGCGGGGGAGAATTAGATCGCGATGGGAAAAAATTCGGT
TAAGGCCAGGGGGAAAGAAAAAATATAAATTAAAACATATAGTATGGGCAAGCAGGGAGCTAGAACGATT
CGCAGTTAATCCTGGCCTGTTAGAAACATCAGAAGGCTGTAGACAAATACTGGGACAGCTACAACCATCC
CTTCAGACAGGATCAGAAGAACTTAGATCATTATATAATACAGTAGCAACCCTCTATTGTGTGCATCAAA
GGATAGAGATAAAAGACACCAAGGAAGCTTTAGACAAGATAGAGGAAGAGCAAAACAAAAGTAAGACCAC
CGCACAGCAAGCGGCCGCTGATCTTCAGACCTGGAGGAGGAGATATGAGGGACAATTGGAGAAGTGAATT
ATATAAATATAAAGTAGTAAAAATTGAACCATTAGGAGTAGCACCCACCAAGGCAAAGAGAAGAGTGGTG
CAGAGAGAAAAAAGAGCAGTGGGAATAGGAGCTTTGTTCCTTGGGTTCTTGGGAGCAGCAGGAAGCACTA
TGGGCGCAGCGTCAATGACGCTGACGGTACAGGCCAGACAATTATTGTCTGGTATAGTGCAGCAGCAGAA
CAATTTGCTGAGGGCTATTGAGGCGCAACAGCATCTGTTGCAACTCACAGTCTGGGGCATCAAGCAGCTC
CAGGCAAGAATCCTGGCTGTGGAAAGATACCTAAAGGATCAACAGCTCCTGGGGATTTGGGGTTGCTCTG
GAAAACTCATTTGCACCACTGCTGTGCCTTGGAATGCTAGTTGGAGTAATAAATCTCTGGAACAGATTTG
GAATCACACGACCTGGATGGAGTGGGACAGAGAAATTAACAATTACACAAGCTTAATACACTCCTTAATT
GAAGAATCGCAAAACCAGCAAGAAAAGAATGAACAAGAATTATTGGAATTAGATAAATGGGCAAGTTTGT
GGAATTGGTTTAACATAACAAATTGGCTGTGGTATATAAAATTATTCATAATGATAGTAGGAGGCTTGGT
AGGTTTAAGAATAGTTTTTGCTGTACTTTCTATAGTGAATAGAGTTAGGCAGGGATATTCACCATTATCG
TTTCAGACCCACCTCCCAACCCCGAGGGGACCCAGAGAGGGCCTATTTCCCATGATTCCTTCATATTTGC
ATATACGATACAAGGCTGTTAGAGAGATAATTAGAATTAATTTGACTGTAAACACAAAGATATTAGTACA
AAATACGTGACGTAGAAAGTAATAATTTCTTGGGTAGTTTGCAGTTTTAAAATTATGTTTTAAAATGGAC
TATCATATGCTTACCGTAACTTGAAAGTATTTCGATTTCTTGGCTTTATATATCTTGTGGAAAGGACGAA
ACACCGGAGACGGTTGTAAATGAGCACACAAAATACACATGCTAAAATATTATATTCTATGACCTTTATA
AAATCAACCAAAATCTTCTTTTTAATAACTTTAGTATCAATAATTAGAATTTTTATGTTCCTTTTTGCAA
ACTTTTAATAAAAATGAGCAAAATAAAAAAACGCTAGTTTTAGTAACTCGCGTTGTTTTCTTCACCTTTA
ATAATAGCTACTCCACCACTTGTTCCTAAGCGGTCAGCTCCTGCTTCAATCATTTTTTGAGCATCTTCAA
ATGTTCTAACTCCACCAGCTGCTTTAACTAAAGCATTGTCTTTAACAACTGACTTCATTAGTTTAACATC
TTCAAATGTTGCACCTGATTTTGAAAATCCTGTTGATGTTTTAACAAATTCTAATCCAGCTTCAACAGCT
ATTTCACAAGCTTTCATGATTTCTTCTTTTGTTAATAAACAATTTTCCATAATACATTTAACAACATGTG
ATCCAGCTGCTTTTTTTACAGCTTTCATGTCTTCTAAAACTAATTCATAATTTTTGTCTTTTAATGCACC
AATATTTAATACCATATCAATTTCTGTTGCACCATCTTTAATTGCTTCAGAAACTTCGAATGCTTTTGTA
GCTGTTGTGCATGCACCTAGAGGAAAACCTACAACATTTGTTATTCCTACATTTGTGCCTTTTAATAATT
CTTTACAATAGCTTGTTCAATATGAATTAACACAAACTGTTGCAAAATCAAATTCAATTGCTTCATCACA
TAATTGTTTAATTTCAGCTTTCGTAGCATCTTGTTTTAATAATGTGTGATCTATATATTTGTTTAGTTTC
ATTTTTTCTCCTATATATTCATTTTTAATTTTAATTCTTTAATAATTTCGTCTACTTTAACTTTAGCGTT
TTGAACAGATTCACCAACACCTATAAAATAAATTTTTAGTTTAGGTTCAGTTCCACTTGGGCGAACAGCA
AATCATGACTTATCTTCTAAATAAAATTTTAGTAAGTCTTGTCCTGGCATATTATACATTCCATCGATGT
AGTCTTCAACATTAACAACTTTAAGTCCAGCAATTTGAGTTAAGGGTGTTGCTCTCAATGATTTCATTAA
TGGTTCAATTTTTAATTTCTTTTCTTCTGGTTTAAAATTCAAGTTTAAAGTGAAAGTGTAATATGCACCC
ATTTCTTTAAATAAATCTTCTAAATAGTCTACTAATGTTTTATTTTGTTTTTTATAAAATCAAGCAGCCT
CTGCTATTAATATAGAAGCTTGTATTCCATCTTTATCTCTAGCTGAGTCATCAATTACATATCCATAACT
TTCTTCATAAGCAAAAACAAAATTTAATCCGTTATCTTCTTCTTTAGCAATTTCTCTACCCATTCATTTA
AATCCAGTTAAAGTTTTTACAATATTAACTCCATATTTTTCATGAGCGATTCTATCACCCAAATCACTTG
TTACAAAACTTGAATATAGAGCCGGATTTTTTGGAATGCTATTTAAGCGTTTTAGATTTGATAATTTTCA
ATCAATTAAAATTGGTCCTGTTTGATTTCCATCTAATCTTACAAAATGACCATCATGTTTTATTGCCATT
CCAAATCTGTCAGCATCTGGGTCATTCATAATAATAATATCTGCATCATGTTTAATACCATATTCAAGCG
GTATTTTTCATGCAGGATCAAATTCTGGATTTGGATTTACAACATTTTTAAATGTTTCATCTTCAAATGC
ATGCTCTTCAACCTCAATAACGTTATATCCTGATTCACGTAATATTTTTGGGGTAAATTTAGTTCCTGTT
CCATTAACTGCGCTAAAAATAATTTTTAAATCTTTTTTAGCTTCTTGCTCTTTTTTGTACGTCTCTGTTT
AAGAGCTATGCTGGAAACAGCATAGCAAGTTTAAATAAGGCTAGTCCGTTATCAACTTTGCTGGAAACAG
CAAAGTGGCACCGAGTCGGTGCTTTTTTTGAATTCTAGATCTTGAGACAAATGGCAGTATTCATCCACAA
TTTTAAAAGAAAAGGGGGGATTGGGGGGTACAGTGCAGGGGAAAGAATAGTAGACATAATAGCAACAGAC
ATACAAACTAAAGAATTACAAAAACAAATTACAAAAATTCAAAATTTTCGGGTTTATTACAGGGACAGCA
GAGATCCACTTTGGCGCCGGCCGATCGCAATTCTGCAGACAAATGGCTCTAGATCTAGAGATCCGACGCC
GCCATCTCTAGGCCCGCGCCGGCCCCCTCGCACAGACTTGTGGGAGAAGCTCGGCTACTCCCCTGCCCCG
GTTAATTTGCATATAATATTTCCTAGTAACTATAGAGGCTTAATGTGCGATAAAAGACAGATAATCTGTT
CTTTTTAATACTAGCTACATTTTACATGATAGGCTTGGATTTCTATAAGAGATACAAATACTAAATTATT
ATTTTAAAAAACAGCACAAAAGGAAACTCACCCTAACTGTAAAGTAATTGTGTGTTTTGAGACTATAAAT
ATGCATGCGAGAAAAGCCTTGTTTGACGACGGTGAGCAAGGGCGGTTTAAGAGCTATGCTGGAAACAGCA
TAGCAAGTTTAAATAAGGCTAGTCCGTTATCAACTTGAAAAAGTGGCACCGAGTCGGTGCTTTTTTGTTT
TAAGTCTCGAGATCGAGGGCTAGCGACTAGCTGCAGTAACGCCATTTTGCAAGGCATGGAAAAATACCAA
ACCAAGAATAGAGAAGTTCAGATCAAGGGCGGGTACATGAAAATAGCTAACGTTGGGCCAAACAGGATAT
CTGCGGTGAGCAGTTTCGGCCCCGGCCCGGGGCCAAGAACAGATGGTCACCGCAGTTTCGGCCCCGGCCC
GAGGCCAAGAACAGATGGTCCCCAGATATGGCCCAACCCTCAGCAGTTTCTTAAGACCCATCAGATGTTT
CCAGGCTCCCCCAAGGACCTGAAATGACCCTGCGCCTTATTTGAATTAACCAATCAGCCTGCTTCTCGCT
TCTGTTCGCGCGCTTCTGCTTCCCGAGCTCTATAAAAGAGCTCACAACCCCTCACTCGGCGCGCCAGTCC
TCCGACAGAATTCGCGACGACGGTGAGCAAGGGCGAGGAGAATTTCTTGACCGTACACCAAAATTTGCCT
GCATTACCGGTCGATGCAACGAGTGATGAGGTTCGCAAGAACTTGAGTGACAGTTTCAGGGATCGCCAGG
CGTTTTCTGAGCATACCTGGAAAATGCTTCTCTCCGTTTGCCGGTCGTGGGCGGCATGGTGCAAGTTGAA
TAACCGGAAATGGTTTCCCGCAGAACCTGAAGATGTTCGCGATTATCTTCTATATCTTCAGGCGCGCGGT
CTGGCAGTAAAAACTATCCAGCAACATTTGGGCCAGCTAAACATGCTTCATCGTCGGTCCGGGCTCCCAC
GACCAAGTGACAGCAATGCTGTTTCACTGGTTATGCGGCGGATCCGAAAAGAAAACGTTGATGCCGGTGA
ACGTGCAAAACAGGCTCTAGCGTTCGAACGCACTGATTTCGACCAGGTTCGTTCACTCATGGAAAATAGC
GATCGCTGCCAGGATATACGTAATCTGGCATTTCTGGGGATTGCTTATAACACCCTGTTACGTATAGCCG
AAATTGCCAGGATCAGGGTTAAAGATATCTCACGTACTGACGGTGGGAGAATGTTAATCCATATTGGCAG
AACGAAAACGCTGGTTAGCACCGCAGGTGTAGAGAAGGCACTTAGCCTGGGGGTAACTAAACTGGTCGAG
CGATGGATTTCCGTATCTGGTGTAGCTGATGATCCGAATAACTACCTGTTTTGCCGGGTCAGAAAAAATG
GTGTTGCCGCGCCATCTGCCACCAGCCAGCTATCAACTCGCGCCCTGGAAGGGATTTTTGAAGCAACTCA
TCGATTGATTTACGGCGCTAAGGATGACTCTGGTCAGAGATACCTGGCCTGGTCTGGACACAGTGCCCGT
GTCGGAGCCGCGCGAGATATGGCCCGCGCTGGAGTTTCAATACCGGAGATCATGCAAGCTGGTGGCTGGA
CCAATGTAAATATTGTCATGAACTATATCCGTAACCTGGATAGTGAAACAGGGGCAATGGTGCGCCTGCT
GGAAGATGGCGATTAGACGCGTCTGGAACCCCTCTAGATGTACAAGCGCGTTAAGTCGACAATCAACCTC
TGGATTACAAAATTTGTGAAAGATTGACTGGTATTCTTAACTATGTTGCTCCTTTTACGCTATGTGGATA
CGCTGCTTTAATGCCTTTGTATCATGCTATTGCTTCCCGTATGGCTTTCATTTTCTCCTCCTTGTATAAA
TCCTGGTTGCTGTCTCTTTATGAGGAGTTGTGGCCCGTTGTCAGGCAACGTGGCGTGGTGTGCACTGTGT
TTGCTGACGCAACCCCCACTGGTTGGGGCATTGCCACCACCTGTCAGCTCCTTTCCGGGACTTTCGCTTT
CCCCCTCCCTATTGCCACGGCGGAACTCATCGCCGCCTGCCTTGCCCGCTGCTGGACAGGGGCTCGGCTG
TTGGGCACTGACAATTCCGTGGTGTTGTCGGGGAAATCATCGTCCTTTCCTTGGCTGCTCGCCTGTGTTG
CCACCTGGATTCTGCGCGGGACGTCCTTCTGCTACGTCCCTTCGGCCCTCAATCCAGCGGACCTTCCTTC
CCGCGGCCTGCTGCCGGCTCTGCGGCCTCTTCCGCGTCTTCGCCTTCGCCCTCAGACGAGTCGGATCTCC
CTTTGGGCCGCCTCCCCGCGTCGACTTTAAGACCAATGACTTACAAGGCAGCTGTAGATCTTAGCCACTT
TTTAAAAGAAAAGGGGGGACTGGAAGGGCTAATTCACTCCCAACGAAGACAAGATCTGCTTTTTGCTTGT
ACTGGGTCTCTCTGGTTAGACCAGATCTGAGCCTGGGAGCTCTCTGGCTAACTAGGGAACCCACTGCTTA
AGCCTCAATAAAGCTTGCCTTGAGTGCTTCAAGTAGTGTGTGCCCGTCTGTTGTGTGACTCTGGTAACTA
GAGATCCCTCAGACCCTTTTAGTCAGTGTGGAAAATCTCTAGCAGTACGTATAGTAGTTCATGTCATCTT
ATTATTCAGTATTTATAACTTGCAAAGAAATGAATATCAGAGAGTGAGAGGAACTTGTTTATTGCAGCTT
ATAATGGTTACAAATAAAGCAATAGCATCACAAATTTCACAAATAAAGCATTTTTTTCACTGCATTCTAG
TTGTGGTTTGTCCAAACTCATCAATGTATCTTATCATGTCTGGCTCTAGCTATCCCGCCCCTAACTCCGC
CCATCCCGCCCCTAACTCCGCCCAGTTCCGCCCATTCTCCGCCCCATGGCTGACTAATTTTTTTTATTTA
TGCAGAGGCCGAGGCCGCCTCGGCCTCTGAGCTATTCCAGAAGTAGTGAGGAGGCTTTTTTGGAGGCCTA
GGGACGTACCCAATTCGCCCTATAGTGAGTCGTATTACGCGCGCTCACTGGCCGTCGTTTTACAACGTCG
TGACTGGGAAAACCCTGGCGTTACCCAACTTAATCGCCTTGCAGCACATCCCCCTTTCGCCAGCTGGCGT
AATAGCGAAGAGGCCCGCACCGATCGCCCTTCCCAACAGTTGCGCAGCCTGAATGGCGAATGGG
[124 nt withheld, positions 7625-7748]
C
[91 nt withheld, positions 7750-7840]
A
[49 nt withheld, positions 7842-7890]
CCTTTGACGTTGGAGTCCACGTTCTTT
[37 nt withheld, positions 7918-7954]
ACCCTATCTCGGTCTATTCTTTTGATTTATAAGGGATTTTGCCGATTTCGGCCTATTGGTTAAAAAATGA
GCTGATTTAACAAAAATTTAACGCGAATTTTAACAAAATATTAACGCTTACAATTTAGGTGGCACTTTTC
GGGGAAATGTGCGCGGAACCCCTATTTGTTTATTTTTCTAAATACATTCAAATATGTATCCGCTCATGAG
ACAATAACCCTGATAAATGCTTCAATAATATTGAAAAAGGAAGAGTATGAGTATTCAACATTTCCGTGTC
GCCCTTATTCCCTTTTTTGCGGCATTTTGCCTTCCTGTTTTTGCTCACCCAGAAACGCTGGTGAAAGTAA
AAGATGCTGAAGATCAGTTGGGTGCACGAGTGGGTTACATCGAACTGGATCTCAACAGCGGTAAGATCCT
TGAGAGTTTTCGCCCCGAAGAACGTTTTCCAATGATGAGCACTTTTAAAGTTCTGCTATGTGGCGCGGTA
TTATCCCGTATTGACGCCGGGCAAGAGCAACTCGGTCGCCGCATACACTATTCTCAGAATGACTTGGTTG
AGTACTCACCAGTCACAGAAAAGCATCTTACGGATGGCATGACAGTAAGAGAATTATGCAGTGCTGCCAT
AACCATGAGTGATAACACTGCGGCCAACTTACTTCTGACAACGATCGGAGGACCGAAGGAGCTAACCGCT
TTTTTGCACAACATGGGGGATCATGTAACTCGCCTTGATCGTTGGGAACCGGAGCTGAATGAAGCCATAC
CAAACGACGAGCGTGACACCACGATGCCTGTAGCAATGGCAACAACGTTGCGCAAACTATTAACTGGCGA
ACTACTTACTCTAGCTTCCCGGCAACAATTAATAGACTGGATGGAGGCGGATAAAGTTGCAGGACCACTT
CTGCGCTCGGCCCTTCCGGCTGGCTGGTTTATTGCTGATAAATCTGGAGCCGGTGAGCGTGGGTCTCGCG
GTATCATTGCAGCACTGGGGCCAGATGGTAAGCCCTCCCGTATCGTAGTTATCTACACGACGGGGAGTCA
GGCAACTATGGATGAACGAAATAGACAGATCGCTGAGATAGGTGCCTCACTGATTAAGCATTGGTAACTG
TCAGACCAAGTTTACTCATATATACTTTAGATTGATTTAAAACTTCATTTTTAATTTAAAAGGATCTAGG
TGAAGATCCTTTTTGATAATCTCATGACCAAAATCCCTTAACGTGAGTTTTCGTTCCACTGAGCGTCAGA
CCCCGTAGAAAAGATCAAAGGATCTTCTTGAGATCCTTTTTTTCTGCGCGTAATCTGCTGCTTGCAAACA
AAAAAACCACCGCTACCAGCGGTGGTTTGTTTGCCGGATCAAGAGCTACCAACTCTTTTTCCGAAGGTAA
CTGGCTTCAGCAGAGCGCAGATACCAAATACTGTTCTTCTAGTGTAGCCGTAGTTAGGCCACCACTTCAA
GAACTCTGTAGCACCGCCTACATACCTCGCTCTGCTAATCCTGTTACCAGTGGCTGCTGCCAGTGGCGAT
AAGTCGTGTCTTACCGGGTTGGACTCAAGACGATAGTTACCGGATAAGGCGCAGCGGTCGGGCTGAACGG
GGGGTTCGTGCACACAGCCCAGCTTGGAGCGAACGACCTACACCGAACTGAGATACCTACAGCGTGAGCT
ATGAGAAAGCGCCACGCTTCCCGAAGGGAGAAAGGCGGACAGGTATCCGGTAAGCGGCAGGGTCGGAACA
GGAGAGCGCACGAGGGAGCTTCCAGGGGGAAACGCCTGGTATCTTTATAGTCCTGTCGGGTTTCGCCACC
TCTGACTTGAGCGTCGATTTTTGTGATGCTCGTCAGGGGGGCGGAGCCTATGGAAAAACGCCAGCAACGC
GGCCTTTTTACGGTTCCTGGCCTTTTGCTGGCCTTTTGCTCACATGTTCTTTCCTGCGTTATCCCCTGAT
TCTGTGGATAACCGTATTACCGCCTTTGAGTGAGCTGATACCGCTCGCCGCAGCCGAACGACCGAGCGCA
GCGAGTCAGTGAGCGAGGAAGCGGAAGAGCGCCCAATACGCAAACCGCCTCTCCCCGCGCGTTGGCCGAT
TCATTAATGCAGCTGGCACGACAGGTTTCCCGACTGGAAAGCGGGCAGTGAGCGCAACGCAATTAATGTG
AGTTAGCTCACTCATTAGGCACCCCAGGCTTTACACTTTATGCTTCCGGCTCGTATGTTGTGTGGAATTG
TGAGCGGATAACAATTTCACACAGGAAACAGCTATGACCATGATTACGCCAAGCGCGCAATTAACCCTCA
CTAAAGGGAACAAAAGCTGGAGCTGCAAGC
Features (pLannotate 1.2.2; 31 found; start..end, strand, type, name):
      5..231     +  promoter       RSV promoter: Rous sarcoma virus enhancer/promoter
    232..412     +  LTR            5' LTR (truncated): truncated 5' long terminal repeat (LTR) from HIV-1
    459..584     +  misc_feature   HIV-1 Ψ: packaging signal of human immunodeficiency virus type 1
    568..931     +  CDS            HIV-1 gag (fragment): gag protein from human immunodeficiency virus 1; gag
   1077..1310    +  misc_feature   RRE: The Rev response element (RRE) of HIV-1 allows for Rev-dependent mRNA export from the nucleus to the cytoplasm.
   1687..1713    +  CDS            Rev (fragment): human immunodeficiency virus 1 (HIV-1) Rev protein; rev; enhances nuclear export of unspliced and incompletely spliced viral mRNAs
   1717..1957    +  promoter       U6 promoter: RNA polymerase III promoter for human U6 snRNA
   2143..2802    -  CDS            deoC1: DEOC1_STAAN - Also known as dra. Experimental evidence at protein level: Swiss-Prot protein existence level 1. Catalyzes a reversible aldol reaction between acetaldehyde and D-glyceraldehyde 3-phosphate to generate 2-deoxy-D-ribose 5- phosphate. From Staphylococcus aureus (strain N315).
   3865..3908    +  misc_RNA       tracrRNA (fragment): trans-activating CRISPR RNA for the Streptococcus pyogenes CRISPR/Cas9 system
   3991..4108    +  misc_feature   cPPT/CTS: central polypurine tract and central termination sequence of HIV-1
   4190..4503    +  promoter       U6 promoter: RNA polymerase III promoter for mouse U6 snRNA (Das et al., 1988)
   4543..4610    +  misc_RNA       tracrRNA (fragment): trans-activating CRISPR RNA for the Streptococcus pyogenes CRISPR/Cas9 system
   4656..5049    +  promoter       SFFV promoter: spleen focus-forming virus long terminal repeat (LTR) promoter
   5062..5083    +  CDS            PSmOrange2 (fragment): enhanced orange to far-red photoswitchable monomeric fluorescent protein (Subach et al., 2012) mammalian codon-optimized
   5088..6106    +  CDS            Cre (fragment): site-specific recombinase Cre is a site-specific recombinase from bacteriophage P1. Recombination occurs at loxP sequences.
   6151..6739    +  misc_feature   WPRE: woodchuck hepatitis virus posttranscriptional regulatory element
   6790..6809    +  misc_feature   cPPT/CTS (fragment): central polypurine tract and central termination sequence of HIV-1
   6811..7044    +  LTR            3' LTR (ΔU3): self-inactivating 3' long terminal repeat (LTR) from HIV-1
   7122..7243    +  polyA_signal   SV40 poly(A) signal: SV40 polyadenylation signal
   7283..7418    +  rep_origin     SV40 ori: SV40 origin of replication
   7439..7457    -  promoter       T7 promoter: promoter for bacteriophage T7 RNA polymerase
   7465..7620    +  CDS            lacZα (fragment): LacZα fragment of β-galactosidase; lacZ fragment
   7625..8053    +  rep_origin     f1 ori (sequence partly withheld): f1 bacteriophage origin of replication; arrow indicates direction of (+) strand synthesis
   8106..8210    +  promoter       AmpR promoter: bla
   8211..9071    +  CDS            AmpR: β-lactamase; bla; confers resistance to ampicillin, carbenicillin, and related antibiotics
   9242..9830    +  rep_origin     ori: high-copy-number ColE1/pMB1/pBR322/pUC origin of replication
  10013..10105   +  CDS            lacI (fragment): lac repressor; lacI; The lac repressor binds to the lac operator to inhibit transcription in E. coli. This inhibition can be relieved by adding lactose or isopropyl-β-D-thiogalactopyranoside (IPTG).
  10118..10139   +  protein_bind   CAP binding site: CAP binding activates transcription in the presence of cAMP. E. coli catabolite activator protein
  10154..10184   +  promoter       lac promoter: promoter for the E. coli lac operon
  10192..10208   +  protein_bind   lac operator: The lac repressor binds to the lac operator to inhibit transcription in E. coli. This inhibition can be relieved by adding lactose or isopropyl-β-D-thiogalactopyranoside (IPTG). lac repressor encoded by lacI
  10253..10271   +  promoter       T3 promoter: promoter for bacteriophage T3 RNA polymerase
