[The description below was written by a language model from this plasmid's Addgene catalogue record and pLannotate feature annotations shown in this document.]
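Description:
pLenti-hU6-mU6-Cre2GO is a third-generation-style, self-inactivating HIV-1 lentiviral transfer vector adapted from pLentiCRISPRv1. It delivers a base-editing-activatable Cre recombinase to mammalian cells. The viral genome is transcribed from an RSV promoter fused to a truncated 5' LTR and carries the Ψ packaging signal, a gag fragment, the RRE, cPPT/CTS, WPRE and a ΔU3 3' LTR. In bacteria, the plasmid replicates from a high-copy ColE1/pUC origin and is selected with ampicillin through AmpR. The backbone also contains an f1 ori, SV40 ori and poly(A) signal, and lac, T7 and T3 remnants.

The payload combines two RNA polymerase III guide cassettes with an SFFV-driven reporter. A mouse U6 promoter sits directly upstream of an S. pyogenes sgRNA scaffold. This is presumably the cassette for the built-in sgCre2GO guide noted in the record, although the feature table does not mark the spacer. A human U6 promoter is separated from its own scaffold fragment by roughly 1.9 kb. That region includes a reverse-strand match to a bacterial deoC gene and most likely acts as a stuffer to be replaced by a user-chosen guide, though the record does not say so.

Downstream, the SFFV promoter drives a Cre coding sequence preceded by a short fluorescent-protein-derived leader. The recorded mutation changes the start codon from ATG to ACG. Translation is therefore blocked until a cytosine base editor, directed by the on-board guide, converts ACG back to ATG. Cre activity then reports and allows enrichment of cells with base editing activity.

The catalogue names the insert "BlasCyGO", but the sequence annotation shows Cre and no blasticidin resistance gene, so no mammalian selection marker is evident.
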