Addgene plasmid #136907: pLenti-hU6-mU6-Cre2GO
Purpose: Lentivirus for base editing activatable Cre recombinase expression in mammalian cells. All in one vector with sgCre2GO.
Depositing lab: Lukas Dow. Depositing organization: Cornell University. Publication: GO: a functional reporter system to identify and enrich base editing activity. Katti A, Foronda M, Zimmerman J, Diaz B, Zafra MP, Goswami S, Dow LE. Nucleic Acids Res. 2020 Feb 29. pii: 5766653. doi: 10.1093/nar/gkaa124. PubMed 32112097.
Backbone
  Vector backbone: Adapted from pLentiCRISPRv1
  Vector type: Lentiviral
Growth in bacteria
  Bacterial resistance: Ampicillin, 100 μg/mL
  Growth temperature: 30°C
  Growth strain: NEB Stable
  Copy number: High Copy
Gene/Insert
  Gene/Insert name: BlasCyGO
  gRNA/shRNA sequence: GACGACGGTGAGCAAGGGCG
  Species: Synthetic
  Mutation: ATG>ACG
  Promoter: SFFV
  Cloning method: Gibson Cloning
Terms and licenses: Academic/Nonprofit Terms; Industry Terms: Not Available to Industry
How to cite: pLenti-hU6-mU6-Cre2GO was a gift from Lukas Dow (Addgene plasmid # 136907 ; http://n2t.net/addgene:136907 ; RRID:Addgene_136907)
